>Addgene plasmid #65662 | pFRT-TODestFLAGHA_RBPMS_KDR_HindIII | depositor full sequence | sequence record 111633 | pFRT-TODestFLAGHA_RBPMS_KDR_HindIII.sbd
GGTAAGCCTATCCCTAACCCTCTCCTCGGTCTCGATTCTACGGACGGATCGGGAGATCTCCCGATCCCCT
ATGGTGCACTCTCAGTACAATCTGCTCTGATGCCGCATAGTTAAGCCAGTATCTGCTCCCTGCTTGTGTG
TTGGAGGTCGCTGAGTAGTGCGCGAGCAAAATTTAAGCTACAACAAGGCAAGGCTTGACCGACAATTGCA
TGAAGAATCTGCTTAGGGTTAGGCGTTTTGCGCTGCTTCGCGATGTACGGGCCAGATATACGCGTTGACA
TTGATTATTGACTAGTTATTAATAGTAATCAATTACGGGGTCATTAGTTCATAGCCCATATATGGAGTTC
CGCGTTACATAACTTACGGTAAATGGCCCGCCTGGCTGACCGCCCAACGACCCCCGCCCATTGACGTCAA
TAATGACGTATGTTCCCATAGTAACGCCAATAGGGACTTTCCATTGACGTCAATGGGTGGAGTATTTACG
GTAAACTGCCCACTTGGCAGTACATCAAGTGTATCATATGCCAAGTACGCCCCCTATTGACGTCAATGAC
GGTAAATGGCCCGCCTGGCATTATGCCCAGTACATGACCTTATGGGACTTTCCTACTTGGCAGTACATCT
ACGTATTAGTCATCGCTATTACCATGGTGATGCGGTTTTGGCAGTACATCAATGGGCGTGGATAGCGGTT
TGACTCACGGGGATTTCCAAGTCTCCACCCCATTGACGTCAATGGGAGTTTGTTTTGGAACCAAAATCAA
CGGGACTTTCCAAAATGTCGTAACAACTCCGCCCCATTGACGCAAATGGGCGGTAGGCGTGTACGGTGGG
AGGTCTATATAAGCAGAGCTCTCCCTATCAGTGATAGAGATCTCCCTATCAGTGATAGAGATCGTCGACG
AGCTCGTTTAGTGAACCGTCAGATCGCCTGGAGACGCCATCCACGCTGTTTTGACCTCCATAGAAGACAC
CGGGACCGATCCAGCCTCCGGACTCTAGCGTTTAAACTTAAGCTTGGTACCATGGACTACAAGGACGACG
ATGACAAGTACCCTTATGACGTGCCCGATTACGCTTTGAACCAGAAGCTTACAAGTTTGTACAAAAAAGC
AGGCTCCACCATGGGAACCAATTCAGTCGACATGAACAACGGCGGCAAAGCCGAGAAGGAGAACACCCCG
AGCGAGGCCAACCTTCAGGAGGAGGAGGTCCGGACCCTATTTGTCAGTGGCCTTCCTCTGGACATTAAAC
CTCGGGAGCTCTATCTGCTTTTCAGACCATTTAAGGGCTATGAGGGTTCTCTTATAAAGCTCACATCTAA
ACAGCCTGTAGGTTTTGTCAGTTTTGACAGTCGCTCAGAAGCAGAGGCTGCAAAGAATGCTTTGAATGGC
ATCCGCTTCGATCCTGAAATTCCGCAAACACTACGACTAGAGTTTGCTAAGGCAAACACGAAGATGGCCA
AGAACAAACTCGTAGGGACTCCAAACCCCAGTACTCCTCTGCCCAACACTGTACCTCAGTTCATTGCCAG
AGAGCCATATGAGCTCACAGTGCCTGCACTTTACCCCAGTAGCCCTGAAGTGTGGGCCCCGTACCCTCTG
TACCCAGCGGAGTTAGCGCCTGCTCTACCTCCTCCTGCTTTCACCTATCCCGCTTCACTGCATGCCCAGA
TGCGCTGGCTCCCTCCCTCCGAGGCTACTTCTCAGGGCTGGAAGTCCCGTCAGTTCTGCTGAGCGGCCGC
ACTCGAGATATCTAGACCCAGCTTTCTTGTACAAAGTGGTTGATATCCAGCACAGTGGCGGCCGCTCAAG
TCTAGAGGGCCCGCGGTTCGAAGGTAAGCCTATCCCTAACCCTCTCCTCGGTCTCGATTCTACGCGTACC
TGATCCGCGGCCGCATAGATAACTGATCCAGTGTGCCTCGAGTCTAGAGGGCCCGTTTAAACCCGCTGAT
CAGCCTCGACTGTGCCTTCTAGTTGCCAGCCATCTGTTGTTTGCCCCTCCCCCGTGCCTTCCTTGACCCT
GGAAGGTGCCACTCCCACTGTCCTTTCCTAATAAAATGAGGAAATTGCATCGCATTGTCTGAGTAGGTGT
CATTCTATTCTGGGGGGTGGGGTGGGGCAGGACAGCAAGGGGGAGGATTGGGAAGACAATAGCAGGCATG
CTGGGGATGCGGTGGGCTCTATGGCTTCTGAGGCGGAAAGAACCAGCTGGGGCTCTAGGGGGTATCCCC
[124 nt withheld, positions 2240-2363]
C
[91 nt withheld, positions 2365-2455]
AGGGTGATGGTTCACGTACCTAGAAGTTCCTATTCCGAAGTTCCTATTCTCTAGAAAGTATAGGAACTTC
CTTGGCCAAAAAGCCTGAACTCACCGCGACGTCTGTCGAGAAGTTTCTGATCGAAAAGTTCGACAGCGTC
TCCGACCTGATGCAGCTCTCGGAGGGCGAAGAATCTCGTGCTTTCAGCTTCGATGTAGGAGGGCGTGGAT
ATGTCCTGCGGGTAAATAGCTGCGCCGATGGTTTCTACAAAGATCGTTATGTTTATCGGCACTTTGCATC
GGCCGCGCTCCCGATTCCGGAAGTGCTTGACATTGGGGAATTCAGCGAGAGCCTGACCTATTGCATCTCC
CGCCGTGCACAGGGTGTCACGTTGCAAGACCTGCCTGAAACCGAACTGCCCGCTGTTCTGCAGCCGGTCG
CGGAGGCCATGGATGCGATCGCTGCGGCCGATCTTAGCCAGACGAGCGGGTTCGGCCCATTCGGACCGCA
AGGAATCGGTCAATACACTACATGGCGTGATTTCATATGCGCGATTGCTGATCCCCATGTGTATCACTGG
CAAACTGTGATGGACGACACCGTCAGTGCGTCCGTCGCGCAGGCTCTCGATGAGCTGATGCTTTGGGCCG
AGGACTGCCCCGAAGTCCGGCACCTCGTGCACGCGGATTTCGGCTCCAACAATGTCCTGACGGACAATGG
CCGCATAACAGCGGTCATTGACTGGAGCGAGGCGATGTTCGGGGATTCCCAATACGAGGTCGCCAACATC
TTCTTCTGGAGGCCGTGGTTGGCTTGTATGGAGCAGCAGACGCGCTACTTCGAGCGGAGGCATCCGGAGC
TTGCAGGATCGCCGCGGCTCCGGGCGTATATGCTCCGCATTGGTCTTGACCAACTCTATCAGAGCTTGGT
TGACGGCAATTTCGATGATGCAGCTTGGGCGCAGGGTCGATGCGACGCAATCGTCCGATCCGGAGCCGGG
ACTGTCGGGCGTACACAAATCGCCCGCAGAAGCGCGGCCGTCTGGACCGATGGCTGTGTAGAAGTACTCG
CCGATAGTGGAAACCGACGCCCCAGCACTCGTCCGAGGGCAAAGGAATAGCACGTACTACGAGATTTCGA
TTCCACCGCCGCCTTCTATGAAAGGTTGGGCTTCGGAATCGTTTTCCGGGACGCCGGCTGGATGATCCTC
CAGCGCGGGGATCTCATGCTGGAGTTCTTCGCCCACCCCAACTTGTTTATTGCAGCTTATAATGGTTACA
AATAAAGCAATAGCATCACAAATTTCACAAATAAAGCATTTTTTTCACTGCATTCTAGTTGTGGTTTGTC
CAAACTCATCAATGTATCTTATCATGTCTGTATACCGTCGACCTCTAGCTAGAGCTTGGCGTAATCATGG
TCATAGCTGTTTCCTGTGTGAAATTGTTATCCGCTCACAATTCCACACAACATACGAGCCGGAAGCATAA
AGTGTAAAGCCTGGGGTGCCTAATGAGTGAGCTAACTCACATTAATTGCGTTGCGCTCACTGCCCGCTTT
CCAGTCGGGAAACCTGTCGTGCCAGCTGCATTAATGAATCGGCCAACGCGCGGGGAGAGGCGGTTTGCGT
ATTGGGCGCTCTTCCGCTTCCTCGCTCACTGACTCGCTGCGCTCGGTCGTTCGGCTGCGGCGAGCGGTAT
CAGCTCACTCAAAGGCGGTAATACGGTTATCCACAGAATCAGGGGATAACGCAGGAAAGAACATGTGAGC
AAAAGGCCAGCAAAAGGCCAGGAACCGTAAAAAGGCCGCGTTGCTGGCGTTTTTCCATAGGCTCCGCCCC
CCTGACGAGCATCACAAAAATCGACGCTCAAGTCAGAGGTGGCGAAACCCGACAGGACTATAAAGATACC
AGGCGTTTCCCCCTGGAAGCTCCCTCGTGCGCTCTCCTGTTCCGACCCTGCCGCTTACCGGATACCTGTC
CGCCTTTCTCCCTTCGGGAAGCGTGGCGCTTTCTCATAGCTCACGCTGTAGGTATCTCAGTTCGGTGTAG
GTCGTTCGCTCCAAGCTGGGCTGTGTGCACGAACCCCCCGTTCAGCCCGACCGCTGCGCCTTATCCGGTA
ACTATCGTCTTGAGTCCAACCCGGTAAGACACGACTTATCGCCACTGGCAGCAGCCACTGGTAACAGGAT
TAGCAGAGCGAGGTATGTAGGCGGTGCTACAGAGTTCTTGAAGTGGTGGCCTAACTACGGCTACACTAGA
AGGACAGTATTTGGTATCTGCGCTCTGCTGAAGCCAGTTACCTTCGGAAAAAGAGTTGGTAGCTCTTGAT
CCGGCAAACAAACCACCGCTGGTAGCGGTGGTTTTTTTGTTTGCAAGCAGCAGATTACGCGCAGAAAAAA
AGGATCTCAAGAAGATCCTTTGATCTTTTCTACGGGGTCTGACGCTCAGTGGAACGAAAACTCACGTTAA
GGGATTTTGGTCATGAGATTATCAAAAAGGATCTTCACCTAGATCCTTTTAAATTAAAAATGAAGTTTTA
AATCAATCTAAAGTATATATGAGTAAACTTGGTCTGACAGTTACCAATGCTTAATCAGTGAGGCACCTAT
CTCAGCGATCTGTCTATTTCGTTCATCCATAGTTGCCTGACTCCCCGTCGTGTAGATAACTACGATACGG
GAGGGCTTACCATCTGGCCCCAGTGCTGCAATGATACCGCGAGACCCACGCTCACCGGCTCCAGATTTAT
CAGCAATAAACCAGCCAGCCGGAAGGGCCGAGCGCAGAAGTGGTCCTGCAACTTTATCCGCCTCCATCCA
GTCTATTAATTGTTGCCGGGAAGCTAGAGTAAGTAGTTCGCCAGTTAATAGTTTGCGCAACGTTGTTGCC
ATTGCTACAGGCATCGTGGTGTCACGCTCGTCGTTTGGTATGGCTTCATTCAGCTCCGGTTCCCAACGAT
CAAGGCGAGTTACATGATCCCCCATGTTGTGCAAAAAAGCGGTTAGCTCCTTCGGTCCTCCGATCGTTGT
CAGAAGTAAGTTGGCCGCAGTGTTATCACTCATGGTTATGGCAGCACTGCATAATTCTCTTACTGTCATG
CCATCCGTAAGATGCTTTTCTGTGACTGGTGAGTACTCAACCAAGTCATTCTGAGAATAGTGTATGCGGC
GACCGAGTTGCTCTTGCCCGGCGTCAATACGGGATAATACCGCGCCACATAGCAGAACTTTAAAAGTGCT
CATCATTGGAAAACGTTCTTCGGGGCGAAAACTCTCAAGGATCTTACCGCTGTTGAGATCCAGTTCGATG
TAACCCACTCGTGCACCCAACTGATCTTCAGCATCTTTTACTTTCACCAGCGTTTCTGGGTGAGCAAAAA
CAGGAAGGCAAAATGCCGCAAAAAAGGGAATAAGGGCGACACGGAAATGTTGAATACTCATACTCTTCCT
TTTTCAATATTATTGAAGCATTTATCAGGGTTATTGTCTCATGAGCGGATACATATTTGAATGTATTTAG
AAAAATAAACAAATAGGGGTTCCGCGCACATTTCCCCGAAAAGTGCCACCTGACGTC
Features (pLannotate 1.2.2; 27 found; start..end, strand, type, name):
      1..42      +  CDS            V5 tag: epitope tag from simian virus 5
     70..122     -  misc_feature   bom (fragment): basis of mobility region from pBR322
    277..656     +  enhancer       CMV enhancer: human cytomegalovirus immediate early enhancer
    729..746     -  promoter       CMV promoter (fragment): human cytomegalovirus (CMV) immediate early promoter
    809..860     +  promoter       CMVd2 promoter: truncated human cytomegalovirus (CMV) immediate early promoter that yields moderately reduced expression relative to the full-length promoter
    862..881     +  promoter       PLtetO-1 promoter (fragment): modified phage lambda PL promoter with tet operator sites (Lutz and Bujard, 1997)
    883..902     +  promoter       PLtetO-1 promoter (fragment): modified phage lambda PL promoter with tet operator sites (Lutz and Bujard, 1997)
    910..943     +  promoter       TRE3GV promoter (fragment): 3rd-generation Tet-responsive promoter that can be activated by binding of Tet-On® 3G, optimized for retroviral and lentiviral vectors
   1038..1058    +  CDS            FLAG (fragment): FLAG® epitope tag, followed by an enterokinase cleavage site
   1101..1125    +  protein_bind   attB1: mutant version of attB; recombination site for the Gateway® BP reaction BP Clonase™
   1152..1739    +  CDS            RBPMS: RBPMS_HUMAN - Also known as HERMES. Experimental evidence at protein level: Swiss-Prot protein existence level 1. Acts as a coactivator of transcriptional activity. Required to increase TGFB1/Smad-mediated transactivation. Acts through SMAD2, SMAD3 and SMAD4 to increase transcriptional activity. Increases phosphorylation of SMAD2 and SMAD3 on their C-terminal SSXS motif, possibly through recruitment of TGFBR1. Promotes the nuclear accumulation of SMAD2, SMAD3 and SMAD4 proteins (PubMed:26347403). Binds to poly(A) RNA (PubMed:17099224, PubMed:26347403). From Homo sapiens (Human).
   1766..1790    -  protein_bind   attB2: mutant version of attB; recombination site for the Gateway® BP reaction BP Clonase™
   1843..1884    +  CDS            V5 tag: epitope tag from simian virus 5
   1970..2194    +  polyA_signal   bGH poly(A) signal: bovine growth hormone polyadenylation signal
   2198..2219    +  promoter       SV40 promoter (fragment): SV40 enhancer and early promoter
   2240..2473    +  rep_origin     f1 ori (fragment) (sequence partly withheld): f1 bacteriophage origin of replication; arrow indicates direction of (+) strand synthesis
   2478..2525    +  protein_bind   FRT: FLP-mediated recombination occurs in the 8-bp core sequence TCTAGAAA (Turan and Bode, 2011). FLP recombinase from the Saccharomyces cerevisiae 2μ plasmid
   2533..3555    +  CDS            HygR: aminoglycoside phosphotransferase from E. coli; aph(4)-Ia; confers resistance to hygromycin
   3565..3690    +  CDS            ble (fragment): BLE_KLEPN - Experimental evidence at protein level: Swiss-Prot protein existence level 1. Binding protein with a strong affinity to the bleomycin family of antibiotics. Binds to CL990; an antimitotic-antibiotic compound. From Klebsiella pneumoniae.
   3685..3806    +  polyA_signal   SV40 poly(A) signal: SV40 polyadenylation signal
   3879..3895    -  protein_bind   lac operator: The lac repressor binds to the lac operator to inhibit transcription in E. coli. This inhibition can be relieved by adding lactose or isopropyl-β-D-thiogalactopyranoside (IPTG). lac repressor encoded by lacI
   3903..3933    -  promoter       lac promoter: promoter for the E. coli lac operon
   3948..3969    -  protein_bind   CAP binding site: CAP binding activates transcription in the presence of cAMP. E. coli catabolite activator protein
   3982..4074    -  CDS            lacI (fragment): lac repressor; lacI; The lac repressor binds to the lac operator to inhibit transcription in E. coli. This inhibition can be relieved by adding lactose or isopropyl-β-D-thiogalactopyranoside (IPTG).
   4257..4845    -  rep_origin     ori: high-copy-number ColE1/pMB1/pBR322/pUC origin of replication
   5016..5876    -  CDS            AmpR: β-lactamase; bla; confers resistance to ampicillin, carbenicillin, and related antibiotics
   5877..5981    -  promoter       AmpR promoter: bla
