[The description below was written by a language model from this plasmid's Addgene catalogue record and pLannotate feature annotations shown in this document.]
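Description:
pFRT-TODestFLAGHA_RBPMS_KDR_HindIII is a mammalian expression plasmid built on a laboratory-modified pcDNA5/FRT/TO backbone, into which human RBPMS (also known as HERMES, an RRM-containing RNA-binding protein) was introduced by Gateway cloning; the coding sequence is accordingly flanked by attB1 and attB2 sites. Expression is driven by the CMV enhancer/promoter followed by two tet operator sites, so transcription is repressed in cells expressing the Tet repressor and induced with tetracycline or doxycycline, and the transcript is terminated by the bGH polyadenylation signal. The backbone supplies an N-terminal FLAG-HA tandem tag upstream of attB1. The annotation detects only the FLAG portion, and it also flags V5 tag sequences, including one downstream of attB2, which the catalogue entry does not mention as part of the expressed protein.

In bacteria the plasmid is maintained through a high-copy ColE1/pUC-type origin and selected with ampicillin. For mammalian cells it carries an FRT site placed directly in front of a hygromycin resistance gene that has no annotated promoter immediately upstream. This arrangement allows FLP-mediated integration into a pre-existing genomic FRT locus in a host cell line, where the resistance gene becomes expressed, yielding isogenic, inducible stable lines. The record also lists blasticidin as a selectable marker, although no blasticidin resistance gene is annotated on the plasmid.

The RBPMS insert carries silent changes that make it resistant to a specific siRNA, supporting knockdown-and-rescue experiments. It also has an introduced HindIII site intended as an intermediate step towards replacing the FLAG-HA tag with a MYC tag.
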