Addgene plasmid #65662: pFRT-TODestFLAGHA_RBPMS_KDR_HindIII
Purpose: FLAG-HA expression vector with RBPMS carrying mutation to introduce HindIII site and encoding silent mutation to render resistant to siRNA R2 (Farazi et al. 2014)
Depositing lab: Thomas Tuschl. Depositing organization: Rockefeller University. Publication: Structural basis underlying CAC RNA recognition by the RRM domain of dimeric RNA-binding protein RBPMS. Teplova M, Farazi TA, Tuschl T, Patel DJ. Q Rev Biophys. 2015 Sep 8:1-11. 10.1017/S0033583515000207 PubMed 26347403.
Backbone
  Vector backbone: pcDNA5/FRT/TO
  Backbone manufacturer: Life Technologies, Modified by Tuschl lab
  Backbone size w/o insert (bp): 5372
  Vector type: Mammalian Expression
  Selectable markers: Hygromycin, Blasticidin
Growth in bacteria
  Bacterial resistance: Ampicillin, 100 μg/mL
  Growth temperature: 37°C
  Growth strain: Top10
  Copy number: Unknown
Gene/Insert
  Gene/Insert name: RBPMS
  Species: H. sapiens (human)
  Insert size (bp): 633
  Mutation: introduced HindIII site (final goal to exchange FLAG-HA tag with MYC tag)
  GenBank ID: NM_001008710
  Entrez Gene: RBPMS (a.k.a. HERMES)
  Promoter: CMV, 2x Tet
  Tag / fusion protein: FLAG HA (N terminal on backbone)
  Cloning method: Gateway Cloning
  Sequencing primers: 5′ CMV Forward; 3′ BGH Reverse
Terms and licenses: Academic/Nonprofit Terms; Industry Terms: Not Available to Industry
How to cite: pFRT-TODestFLAGHA_RBPMS_KDR_HindIII was a gift from Thomas Tuschl (Addgene plasmid # 65662 ; http://n2t.net/addgene:65662 ; RRID:Addgene_65662)
