>Addgene plasmid #65662 | pFRT-TODestFLAGHA_RBPMS_KDR_HindIII | addgene partial sequence | sequence record 114949 | CMV-F 5'-CGCAAATGGGCGGTAGGCGTG-3'
TCAGTGAATAGAGATCTCCCTATCAGTGATAGAGATCGTCGACGAGCTCGTTTAGTGAACCGTCAGATCG
CCTGGAGACGCCATCCACGCTGTTTTGACCTCCATAGAAGACACCGGGACCGATCCAGCCTCCGGACTCT
AGCGTTTAAACTTAAGCTTGGTACCATGGACTACAAGGACGACGATGACAAGTACCCTTATGACGTGCCC
GATTACGCTTTGAACCAGAAGCTTACAAGTTTGTACAAAAAAGCAGGCTCCACCATGGGAACCAATTCAG
TCGACATGAACAACGGCGGCAAAGCCGAGAAGGAGAACACCCCGAGCGAGGCCAACCTTCAGGAGGAGGA
GGTCCGGACCCTATTTGTCAGTGGCCTTCCTCTGGACATTAAACCTCGGGAGCTCTATCTGCTTTTCAGA
CCATTTAAGGGCTATGAGGGTTCTCTTATAAAGCTCACATCTAAACAGCCTGTAGGTTTTGTCAGTTTTG
ACAGTCGCTCAGAAGCAGAGGCTGCAAAGAATGCTTTGAATGGCATCCGCTTCGATCCTGAAATTCCGCA
AACACTACGACTAGAGTTTGCTAAGGCAAACACGAAGATGGCCAAGAACAAACTCGTAGGGACTCCAAAC
CCCAGTACTCCTCTGCCCAACACTGTACCTCAGTTCATTGCCAGAGAGCCATATGAGCTCACAGTGCCTG
CACTTTACCCCAGTAGCCCTGAAGTGTGGGCCCCGTACCCTCTGTACCCAGCGGAGTTAGCGCCTGCTCT
ACCTCCTCCTGCTTTCACCTATCCCGCTTCACTGCATGCCCAGATGCGCTGGCTCCCTCCCTCCGAGGCT
ACTTCTCAGGGCTGGAAGTCCCGTCAGTTCTGCT
