>Addgene plasmid #65662 | pFRT-TODestFLAGHA_RBPMS_KDR_HindIII | addgene partial sequence | sequence record 114950 | CMV-F 5'-CGCAAATGGGCGGTAGGCGTG-3'
TCAGTGATAGAGATCTCCCTATCAGTGATAGAGATCGTCGACGAGCTCGTTTAGTGAACCGTCAGATCGC
CTGGAGACGCCATCCACGCTGTTTTGACCTCCATAGAAGACACCGGGACCGATCCAGCCTCCGGACTCTA
GCGTTTAAACTTAAGCTTGGTACCATGGACTACAAGGACGACGATGACAAGTACCCTTATGACGTGCCCG
ATTACGCTTTGAACCAGAAGCTTACAAGTTTGTACAAAAAAGCAGGCTCCACCATGGGAACCAATTCAGT
CGACATGAACAACGGCGGCAAAGCCGAGAAGGAGAACACCCCGAGCGAGGCCAACCTTCAGGAGGAGGAG
GTCCGGACCCTATTTGTCAGTGGCCTTCCTCTGGACATTAAACCTCGGGAGCTCTATCTGCTTTTCAGAC
CATTTAAGGGCTATGAGGGTTCTCTTATAAAGCTCACATCTAAACAGCCTGTAGGTTTTGTCAGTTTTGA
CAGTCGCTCAGAAGCAGAGGCTGCAAAGAATGCTTTGAATGGCATCCGCTTCGATCCTGAAATTCCGCAA
ACACTACGACTAGAGTTTGCTAAGGCAAACACGAAGATGGCCAAGAACAAACTCGTAGGGACTCCAAACC
CCAGTACTCCTCTGCCCAACACTGTACCTCAGTTCATTGCCAGAGAGCCATATGAGCTCACAGTGCCTGC
ACTTTACCCCAGTAGCCCTGAAGTGTGGGCCCCGTACCCTCTGTACCCAGCGGAGTTAGCGCCTGCTCTA
CCTCCTCCTGCTTTCACCTATCCCGCTTCACTGCATGCCCAGATGCGCTGGCTCCCTCCCTCCGAGGCTA
CTTCTCAGGGCTGGGAAGTCCCGTCAGTTCTGCT
