>Addgene plasmid #65662 | pFRT-TODestFLAGHA_RBPMS_KDR_HindIII | addgene partial sequence | sequence record 114951 | BGH-rev 5'-TAGAAGGCACAGTCGAGG-3'
ATCAGTTATCTATGCGGCCGCGGATCAGGTACGCGTAGAATCGAGACCGAGGAGAGGGTTAGGGATAGGC
TTACCTTCGAACCGCGGGCCCTCTAGACTTGAGCGGCCGCCACTGTGCTGGATATCAACCACTTTGTACA
AGAAAGCTGGGTCTAGATATCTCGAGTGCGGCCGCTCAGCAGAACTGACGGGACTTCCAGCCCTGAGAAG
TAGCCTCGGAGGGAGGGAGCCAGCGCATCTGGGCATGCAGTGAAGCGGGATAGGTGAAAGCAGGAGGAGG
TAGAGCAGGCGCTAACTCCGCTGGGTACAGAGGGTACGGGGCCCACACTTCAGGGCTACTGGGGTAAAGT
GCAGGCACTGTGAGCTCATATGGCTCTCTGGCAATGAACTGAGGTACAGTGTTGGGCAGAGGAGTACTGG
GGTTTGGAGTCCCTACGAGTTTGTTCTTGGCCATCTTCGTGTTTGCCTTAGCAAACTCTAGTCGTAGTGT
TTGCGGAATTTCAGGATCGAAGCGGATGCCATTCAAAGCATTCTTTGCAGCCTCTGCTTCTGAGCGACTG
TCAAAACTGACAAAACCTACAGGCTGTTTAGATGTGAGCTTTATAAGAGAACCCTCATAGCCCTTAAATG
GTCTGAAAAGCAGATAGAGCTCCCGAGGTTTAATGTCCAGAGGAAGGCCACTGACAAATAGGGTCCGGAC
CTCCTCCTCCTGAAGGTTGGCCTCGCTCGGGGTGTTCTCCTTCTCGGCTTTGCCGCCGTTGTTCATGTCG
